>Addgene plasmid #152044 | pGBW-m4134365 | depositor full sequence | sequence record 295056 | Full Sequence
CACCATGGCGGTGGGGGCTTGCGTACTATGTAACAGCCAGACGTCATTGCGCTGCGGTGCATGTATAAGA
AGGCCGTTTCTGTGTTGCAAATGCTGCTACGATCATGTTATTTCGACTTCTCACAAGCTTGTGCTCAGTG
TCAATCCTTATGTGTGTAATGCCCCCGGATGCGACGTCACAGATGTTACCCAACTGTACCTGGGCGGCAT
GTCCTATTATTGTAAGAGCCACAAACCACCAATCTCCTTCCCCCTGTGCGCCAACGGACAGGTGTTTGGG
CTCTACAAAAACACATGTGTGGGATCTGACAATGTCACCGACTTCAACGCTATCGCCACATGCGATTGGA
CTAATGCAGGCGACTACATTTTAGCCAACACCTGTACCGAACGGCTGAAGTTATTTGCGGCTGAGACTCT
AAAGGCAACTGAGGAAACCTTCAAACTTTCATATGGTATCGCCACGGTACGTGAGGTGTTGTCTGATCGA
GAACTGCATCTCAGTTGGGAGGTCGGGAAGCCTAGACCTCCCCTTAATCGAAATTACGTGTTCACAGGTT
ATAGGGTTACCAAGAACAGCAAAGTCCAGATCGGCGAATATACTTTTGAGAAGGGAGATTACGGTGACGC
CGTAGTGTATCGTGGCACAACAACATACAAACTGAATGTTGGGGATTACTTCGTGCTGACGTCCCACACC
GTTATGCCGCTCTCAGCTCCAACTTTGGTTCCCCAGGAACATTACGTGCGGATTACTGGACTCTATCCAA
CGCTAAACATAAGCGACGAGTTTTCCAGCAACGTGGCTAATTACCAAAAGGTCGGCATGCAGAAGTACTC
CACCCTTCAGGGTCCTCCTGGGACTGGCAAAAGTCACTTCGCCATCGGACTGGCACTTTACTATCCCAGT
GCGCGCATTGTATATACCGCCTGCTCACATGCGGCAGTGGACGCCCTGTGTGAGAAGGCTTTAAAGTATC
TGCCAATAGACAAATGCTCTCGCATTATCCCTGCCAGGGCCAGAGTGGAGTGCTTTGATAAGTTTAAAGT
GAACTCGACCCTCGAACAGTATGTCTTCTGCACAGTTAACGCATTGCCCGAAACGACCGCCGATATAGTT
GTGTTCGACGAAATCTCAATGGCTACCAATTATGATCTCTCCGTCGTCAATGCACGGCTGCGGGCCAAAC
ACTACGTCTACATCGGGGACCCCGCGCAGTTACCAGCACCGCGAACCCTACTGACTAAGGGCACACTTGA
GCCAGAGTACTTCAACAGCGTATGTAGACTGATGAAAACCATTGGCCCTGATATGTTCCTGGGAACATGT
CGGAGGTGCCCCGCTGAAATAGTGGACACCGTTTCAGCACTTGTGTACGACAATAAGCTCAAAGCACACA
AGGATAAATCCGCACAATGTTTTAAGATGTTTTACAAAGGGGTTATTACCCATGATGTGTCTAGCGCTAT
CAATCGCCCTCAGATTGGCGTGGTGAGAGAGTTTTTGACGCGAAATCCCGCCTGGCGAAAGGCCGTATTC
ATCAGTCCTTACAACTCGCAAAATGCCGTCGCTAGTAAGATTTTAGGACTCCCTACTCAGACAGTTGATA
GCTCTCAAGGTTCTGAATACGATTATGTGATTTTTACTCAGACTACCGAAACGGCACATTCTTGTAACGT
CAACCGTTTTAACGTGGCCATTACAAGGGCCAAGGTTGGCATCTTGTGTATCATGTCAGACCGGGACCTG
TATGATAAACTGCAATTCACATCTTTGGAGATACCGCGCCGCAATGTCGCTACCCTTCAGGAAAACCTTT
ACTTTCAGTCGGGACGGCGAATCCCGGGGCTGATAAATCCCTGGAAAAGGAGATGGAAGAAGAACTTTAT
TGCAGTGTCTGCGGCTAACCGGTTCAAAAAGATCAGTTCAAGCGGCGCCCTAGATTACGACATTCCTACG
ACCGCCTCCGAGAATCTCTATTTCCAGGGTGAATTTGGCTTGGCACAACATGACGAGGCCGTCGATAACA
AGTTTAATAAAGAACAGCAGAACGCTTTCTATGAGATCCTTCACTTACCAAATCTGAACGAAGAGCAACG
CAACGCTTTCATTCAGAGCCTGAAAGACGATCCCTCGCAGTCTGCAAATCTCCTGGCCGAAGCCAAGAAG
CTGAATGACGCACAGGCTCCAAAAGTTGATAACAAGTTTAACAAGGAGCAGCAGAATGCTTTCTACGAGA
TATTGCACCTTCCTAATCTGAATGAGGAACAAAGAAATGCATTTATCCAGTCCCTAAAAGACGATCCATC
ACAGAGTGCCAACCTGCTTGCGGAAGCCAAAAAGCTCAATGATGCCCAGGCCCCGAAAGTAGACGCGAAC
CATCAATAAGGATCCGCAGGCCTCTGCTAGCTTGACTGACTGAGATACAGCGTACCTTCAGCTCACAGAC
ATGATAAGATACATTGATGAGTTTGGACAAACCACAACTAGAATGCAGTGAAAAAAATGCTTTATTTGTG
AAATTTGTGATGCTATTGCTTTATTTGTAACCATTATAAGCTGCAATAAACAAGTTAACAACAACAATTG
CATTCATTTTATGTTTCAGGTTCAGGGGGAGGTGTGGGAGGTTTTTTAAAGCAAGTAAAACCTCTACAAA
TGTGGTATTGGCCCATCTCTATCGGTATCGTAGCATAACCCCTTGGGGCCTCTAAACGGGTCTTGAGGGG
TTTTTTGTGCCCCTCGGGCCGGATTGCTATCTACCGGCATTGGCGCAGAAAAAAATGCCTGATGCGACGC
TGCGCGTCTTATACTCCCACATATGCCAGATTCAGCAACGGATACGGCTTCCCCAACTTGCCCACTTCCA
TACGTGTCCTCCTTACCAGAAATTTATCCTTAAGGTCGTCAGCTATCCTGCAGGCGATCTCTCGATTTCG
ATCAAGACATTCCTTTAATGGTCTTTTCTGGACACCACTAGGGGTCAGAAGTAGTTCATCAAACTTTCTT
CCCTCCCTAATCTCATTGGTTACCTTGGGCTATCGAAACTTAATTAACCAGTCAAGTCAGCTACTTGGCG
AGATCGACTTGTCTGGGTTTCGACTACGCTCAGAATTGCGTCAGTCAAGTTCGATCTGGTCCTTGCTATT
GCACCCGTTCTCCGATTACGAGTTTCATTTAAATCATGTGAGCAAAAGGCCAGCAAAAGGCCAGGAACCG
TAAAAAGGCCGCGTTGCTGGCGTTTTTCCATAGGCTCCGCCCCCCTGACGAGCATCACAAAAATCGACGC
TCAAGTCAGAGGTGGCGAAACCCGACAGGACTATAAAGATACCAGGCGTTTCCCCCTGGAAGCTCCCTCG
TGCGCTCTCCTGTTCCGACCCTGCCGCTTACCGGATACCTGTCCGCCTTTCTCCCTTCGGGAAGCGTGGC
GCTTTCTCATAGCTCACGCTGTAGGTATCTCAGTTCGGTGTAGGTCGTTCGCTCCAAGCTGGGCTGTGTG
CACGAACCCCCCGTTCAGCCCGACCGCTGCGCCTTATCCGGTAACTATCGTCTTGAGTCCAACCCGGTAA
GACACGACTTATCGCCACTGGCAGCAGCCACTGGTAACAGGATTAGCAGAGCGAGGTATGTAGGCGGTGC
TACAGAGTTCTTGAAGTGGTGGCCTAACTACGGCTACACTAGAAGAACAGTATTTGGTATCTGCGCTCTG
CTGAAGCCAGTTACCTTCGGAAAAAGAGTTGGTAGCTCTTGATCCGGCAAACAAACCACCGCTGGTAGCG
GTGGTTTTTTTGTTTGCAAGCAGCAGATTACGCGCAGAAAAAAAGGATCTCAAGAAGATCCTTTGATCTT
TTCTACGGGGTCTGACGCTCAGTGGAACGAAAACTCACGTTAAGGGATTTTGGTCATGAGATTATCAAAA
AGGATCTTCACCTAGATCCTTTTAAATTAAAAATGAAGTTTTAAATCAATCTAAAGTATATATGAGTAAA
CTTGGTCTGACAGTTACCAATGCTTAATCAGTGAGGCACCTATCTCAGCGATCTGTCTATTTCGTTCATC
CATAGTTGCATTTAAATTTCCGAACTCTCCAAGGCCCTCGTCGGAAAATCTTCAAACCTTTCGTCCGATC
CATCTTGCAGGCTACCTCTCGAACGAACTATCGCAAGTCTCTTGGCCGGCCTTGCGCCTTGGCTATTGCT
TGGCAGCGCCTATCGCCAGGTATTACTCCAATCCCGAATATCCGAGATCGGGATCACCCGAGAGAAGTTC
AACCTACATCCTCAATCCCGATCTATCCGAGATCCGAGGAATATCGAAATCGGGGCGCGCCTGGCCTCCG
CGCCGGGTTTTGGCGCCTCCCGCGGGCGCCCCCCTCGTCACGGCGAGCGCTGCCACGTCAGACGAAGGGC
GCAGGAGCGTCCTGATCCTTCCGCCCGGACGCTCAGGACAGCGGCCCGCTGCTCATAAGACTCGGCCTTA
GAACCCCAGTATCAGCAGAAGGACATTTTAGGACGGGACTTGGGTGACTCTAGGGCACTGGTTTTCTTTC
CAGAGAGCGGAACAGGCGAGGAAAAGTAGTCCCTTCTCGGCGATTCTGCGGAGGGATCTCCGTGGGGCGG
TGAACGCCGATGATTATATAAGGACGCGCCGGGTGTGGCACAGCTAGTTCCGTCGCAGCCGGGATTTGGG
TCGCGGTTCTTGTTTGTGGATCGCTGTGATCGTCACTTGGTGAGTAGCGGGCTGCTGGGCTGGCCGGGGC
TTTCGTGGCCGCCGGGCCGCTCGGTGGGACGGAAGCGTGTGGAGAGACCGCCAAGGGCTGTAGTCTGGGT
CCGCGAGCAAGGTTGCCCTGAACTGGGGGTTGGGGGGAGCGCAGCAAAATGGCGGCTGTTCCCGAGTCTT
GAATGGAAGACGCTTGTGAGGCGGGCTGTGAGGTCGTTGAAACAAGGTGGGGGGCATGGTGGGCGGCAAG
AACCCAAGGTCTTGAGCCCTTCGCTAATGCGGGAAAGCTCTTATTCGGGTGAGATGGGCTGGGCACCATC
TGGGGACCCTGACGTGAAGTTTGTCACTGACTGGAGAACTCGGTTTGTCGTCTGTTGCGGGGGCGGCAGT
TATGGCGGTGCCGTTGGGCAGTGCACCCGTACCTTTGGGAGCGCGCGCCCTCGTCGTGTCGTGACGTCAC
CCGTTCTGTTGGCTTATAATGCAGGGTGGGGCCACCTGCCGGTAGGTGTGCGGTAGGCTTTTCTCCGTCG
CAGGACGCAGGGTTCGGGCCTAGGGTAGGCTCTCCTGAATCGACAGGCGCCGGACCTCTGGTGAGGGGAG
GGATAAGTGAGGCGTCAGTTTCTTTGGTCGGTTTTATGTACCTATCTTCTTAAGTAGCTGAAGCTCCGGT
TTTGAACTATGCGCTCGGGGTTGGCGAGTGTGTTTTGTGAAGTTTTTTAGGCACCTTTTGAAATGTAATC
ATTTGGGTCAATATGTAATTTTCAGTGTTAGACTTGTAAATTGTCCGCTAAATTCTGGCCGTTTTTGGCT
TTTTTGTTAGACAACATGGGTAAAAAGCCTGAACTCACCGCGACGTCTGTCGAGAAGTTTCTGATCGAAA
AGTTCGACAGCGTCTCCGACCTGATGCAGCTCTCGGAGGGCGAAGAATCTCGTGCTTTCAGCTTCGATGT
AGGAGGGCGTGGATATGTCCTGCGGGTAAATAGCTGCGCCGATGGTTTCTACAAAGATCGTTATGTTTAT
CGGCACTTTGCATCCGCCGCGCTCCCGATTCCGGAAGTGCTTGACATTGGGGAGTTCAGCGAGAGCCTGA
CCTATTGCATCTCCCGCCGTGCACAGGGTGTCACGTTGCAAGACCTGCCTGAAACCGAACTGCCCGCTGT
TCTGCAGCCGGTCGCGGAGGCAATGGATGCCATCGCTGCCGCCGATCTTAGCCAGACGAGCGGGTTCGGC
CCATTCGGACCGCAAGGAATCGGTCAATACACTACATGGCGTGATTTCATATGCGCGATTGCTGATCCCC
ATGTGTATCACTGGCAAACTGTGATGGACGACACCGTCAGTGCGTCCGTCGCGCAGGCTCTCGATGAGCT
GATGCTTTGGGCCGAGGACTGCCCCGAAGTCCGGCACCTCGTGCACGCGGATTTCGGCTCCAACAATGTC
CTGACGGACAATGGCCGCATAACAGCGGTCATTGACTGGAGCGAGGCGATGTTCGGGGATTCCCAATACG
AGGTCGCCAACATCTTCTTCTGGAGGCCGTGGTTGGCTTGTATGGAGCAGCAGACGCGCTACTTCGAGCG
GAGGCATCCGGAGCTTGCAGGATCGCCCCGGCTCCGGGCGTATATGCTCCGCATTGGTCTTGACCAACTC
TATCAGAGCTTGGTTGACGGCAATTTCGATGATGCAGCTTGGGCGCAGGGTCGATGCGACGCAATCGTCC
GATCCGGAGCCGGGACTGTCGGGCGTACACAAATCGCCCGCAGAAGCGCCGCCGTCTGGACCGATGGCTG
TGTAGAAGTACTCGCCGATAGTGGAAACCGACGCCCCAGCACTCGTCCGAGGGCAAAGGAATAAGCTAGT
ATGTAAGCCTAGTCTTAGATAATAAAATCGCTATCCATCGAAGATGGATGTGTGTTGGTTTTTTGTGTGT
GTAACGCTAGGCGCGCCTGGTGTACCGAGAACGATCCTCTCAGTGCGAGTCTCGACGATCCATATCGTTG
CTTGGCAGTCAGCCAGTCGGAATCCAGCTTGGGACCCAGGAAGTCCAATCGTCAGATATTGTACTCAAGC
CTGGTCACGGCAGCGTACCGATCTGTTTAAACCTAGATATTGATAGTCTGATCGGTCAACGTATAATCGA
GTCCTAGCTTTTGCAAACATCTATCAAGAGACAGGATCAGCAGGAGGCTTTCGCATGAGTATTCAACATT
TCCGTGTCGCCCTTATTCCCTTTTTTGCGGCATTTTGCCTTCCTGTTTTTGCTCACCCAGAAACGCTGGT
GAAAGTAAAAGATGCTGAAGATCAGTTGGGTGCGCGAGTGGGTTACATCGAACTGGATCTCAACAGCGGT
AAGATCCTTGAGAGTTTTCGCCCCGAAGAACGCTTTCCAATGATGAGCACTTTTAAAGTTCTGCTATGTG
GCGCGGTATTATCCCGTATTGACGCCGGGCAAGAGCAACTCGGTCGCCGCATACACTATTCTCAGAATGA
CTTGGTTGAGTATTCACCAGTCACAGAAAAGCATCTTACGGATGGCATGACAGTAAGAGAATTATGCAGT
GCTGCCATAACCATGAGTGATAACACTGCGGCCAACTTACTTCTGACAACGATTGGAGGACCGAAGGAGC
TAACCGCTTTTTTGCACAACATGGGGGATCATGTAACTCGCCTTGATCGTTGGGAACCGGAGCTGAATGA
AGCCATACCAAACGACGAGCGTGACACCACGATGCCTGTAGCAATGGCAACAACCTTGCGTAAACTATTA
ACTGGCGAACTACTTACTCTAGCTTCCCGGCAACAGTTGATAGACTGGATGGAGGCGGATAAAGTTGCAG
GACCACTTCTGCGCTCGGCCCTTCCGGCTGGCTGGTTTATTGCTGATAAATCTGGAGCCGGTGAGCGTGG
GTCTCGCGGTATCATTGCAGCACTGGGGCCAGATGGTAAGCCCTCCCGTATCGTAGTTATCTACACGACG
GGGAGTCAGGCAACTATGGATGAACGAAATAGACAGATCGCTGAGATAGGTGCCTCACTGATTAAGCATT
GGTAACCGATTCTAGGTGCATTGGCGCAGAAAAAAATGCCTGATGCGACGCTGCGCGTCTTATACTCCCA
CATATGCCAGATTCAGCAACGGATACGGCTTCCCCAACTTGCCCACTTCCATACGTGTCCTCCTTACCAG
AAATTTATCCTTAAGATCGTTTAAACTCGACTCTGGCTCTATCGAATCTCCGTCGTTTCGAGCTTACGCG
AACAGCCGTGGCGCTCATTTGCTCGTCGGGCATCGAATCTCGTCAGCTATCGTCAGCTTACCTTTTTGGC
AGCGATCGCGGCTCCCGACATCTTGGACCATTAGCTCCACAGGTATCTTCTTCCCTCTAGTGGTCATAAC
AGCAGCTTCAGCTACCTCTCAATTCAAAAAACCCCTCAAGACCCGTTTAGAGGCCCCAAGGGGTTATGCT
ATCAATCGTTGCGTTACACACACAAAAAACCAACACACATCCATCTTCGATGGATAGCGATTTTATTATC
TAACTGCTGATCGAGTGTAGCCAGATCTAGTAATCAATTACGGGGTCATTAGTTCATAGCCCATATATGG
AGTTCCGCGTTACATAACTTACGGTAAATGGCCCGCCTGGCTGACCGCCCAACGACCCCCGCCCATTGAC
GTCAATAATGACGTATGTTCCCATAGTAACGCCAATAGGGACTTTCCATTGACGTCAATGGGTGGAGTAT
TTACGGTAAACTGCCCACTTGGCAGTACATCAAGTGTATCATATGCCAAGTACGCCCCCTATTGACGTCA
ATGACGGTAAATGGCCCGCCTGGCATTATGCCCAGTACATGACCTTATGGGACTTTCCTACTTGGCAGTA
CATCTACGTATTAGTCATCGCTATTACCATGCTGATGCGGTTTTGGCAGTACATCAATGGGCGTGGATAG
CGGTTTGACTCACGGGGATTTCCAAGTCTCCACCCCATTGACGTCAATGGGAGTTTGTTTTGGCACCAAA
ATCAACGGGACTTTCCAAAATGTCGTAACAACTCCGCCCCATTGACGCAAATGGGCGGTAGGCGTGTACG
GTGGGAGGTCTATATAAGCAGAGCTGGTTTAGTGAACCGTCAGATCAGATCTTTGTCGATCCTACCATCC
ACTCGACACACCCGCCAGCGGCCGC
Features (pLannotate 1.2.2; 21 found; start..end, strand, type, name):
   1865..1942    +  CDS            MYLK2 (fragment): MYLK2_HUMAN - Experimental evidence at protein level: Swiss-Prot protein existence level 1. Implicated in the level of global muscle contraction and cardiac function. Phosphorylates a specific serine in the N-terminus of a myosin light chain. From Homo sapiens (Human).
   2024..2374    +  CDS            spa (fragment): SPA_STAAU - Experimental evidence at protein level: Swiss-Prot protein existence level 1. Plays a role in the inhibition of the host innate and adaptive immune responses. Possesses five immunoglobulin-binding domains that capture both the fragment crystallizable region (Fc region) and the Fab region (part of Ig that identifies antigen) of immunoglobulins (By similarity). In turn, Staphylococcus aureus is protected from phagocytic killing via inhibition of Ig Fc region. In addition, the host elicited B-cell response is prevented due to a decrease of antibody-secreting cell proliferation that en
   2455..2576    -  polyA_signal   SV40 poly(A) signal: SV40 polyadenylation signal
   2599..2668    -  CDS            large T antigen (fragment): large T antigen from SV40 (simian virus 40)
   2691..2737    +  terminator     T7 terminator: transcription terminator for bacteriophage T7 RNA polymerase
   2767..2903    +  terminator     rrnG terminator: transcription terminator from the E. coli ribosomal RNA rrnG operon (Albrechtsen et al., 1991)
   2948..3019    +  misc_feature   3' β-globin insulator: insulator downstream of the human β-globin locus (Farrell et al., 2002)
   3245..3833    -  rep_origin     ori: high-copy-number ColE1/pMB1/pBR322/pUC origin of replication
   4005..4069    -  CDS            bla(M) (fragment): β-lactamase lacking the signal sequence; bla(M); allows cytosolic expression of β-lactamase
   4333..5542    +  promoter       UbC promoter: human ubiquitin C promoter
   5552..6573    +  CDS            HygR (fragment): hygromycin B phosphotransferase confers resistance to hygromycin
   6601..6649    +  polyA_signal   poly(A) signal: synthetic polyadenylation signal
   6915..7775    +  CDS            AmpR: β-lactamase; bla; confers resistance to ampicillin, carbenicillin, and related antibiotics
   7788..7924    +  terminator     rrnG terminator: transcription terminator from the E. coli ribosomal RNA rrnG operon (Albrechtsen et al., 1991)
   8069..8140    +  misc_feature   5' β-globin insulator: insulator upstream of the human β-globin locus (Farrell et al., 2002)
   8145..8191    -  terminator     T7 terminator: transcription terminator for bacteriophage T7 RNA polymerase
   8209..8257    -  polyA_signal   poly(A) signal: synthetic polyadenylation signal
   8338..8641    +  enhancer       CMV enhancer: human cytomegalovirus immediate early enhancer
   8714..8731    -  promoter       CMV promoter (fragment): human cytomegalovirus (CMV) immediate early promoter
   8794..8845    +  promoter       CMVd2 promoter: truncated human cytomegalovirus (CMV) immediate early promoter that yields moderately reduced expression relative to the full-length promoter
   8905..1816    +  CDS            rep (fragment) (across the origin): R1AB_SARS - Experimental evidence at protein level: Swiss-Prot protein existence level 1. [2'-O-methyltransferase]: Methyltransferase that mediates mRNA cap 2'-O-ribose methylation to the 5'-cap structure of viral mRNAs. N7-methyl guanosine cap is a prerequisite for binding of nsp16. Therefore plays an essential role in viral mRNAs cap methylation which is essential to evade immune system. From Severe acute respiratory syndrome coronavirus (SARS-CoV).
