[The description below was written by a language model from this plasmid's Addgene catalogue record and pLannotate feature annotations shown in this document.]
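Description:
pGBW-m4134365 is a mammalian expression plasmid built on the pTwist_CMV_Hygro_6 backbone to produce the SARS-CoV-2 helicase, a wild-type segment of the ORF1ab replicase polyprotein. The full sequence record is about 8.9 kb. It is maintained in E. coli as a high-copy plasmid through a ColE1/pUC-type origin and an ampicillin resistance (β-lactamase) gene. For selection in mammalian cells it carries a separate cassette in which the human ubiquitin C promoter drives hygromycin B phosphotransferase, followed by a synthetic polyadenylation signal.

The roughly 1.8 kb helicase coding sequence spans the numbering origin of the circular sequence. The annotation tool matched it to the related SARS-CoV replicase polyprotein, and the functional text attached to that hit describes a different polyprotein product rather than the helicase. Expression is driven by the CMV immediate-early enhancer and promoter, which the tool resolves as an enhancer plus promoter fragments. Downstream of the insert, the backbone supplies a C-terminal TEV-cleavable TAP tag. This agrees with the annotated fragments: a short match to myosin light chain kinase, plausibly a calmodulin-binding peptide, and a portion of Staphylococcus aureus protein A containing immunoglobulin-binding domains. The TEV site itself is not annotated. An SV40 polyadenylation signal lies after the tag, although it is annotated on the opposite strand. Bacterial rrnG and T7 terminators, an additional synthetic poly(A) signal, and 5' and 3' β-globin insulator elements flank the expression units, presumably to limit transcriptional read-through and interference between cassettes.

The tag design would suit tandem affinity purification of the helicase or its interaction partners from transiently or stably transfected mammalian cells, though the record states only mammalian expression as the purpose.
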