Addgene plasmid #152044: pGBW-m4134365
Purpose: Mammalian expression plasmid for SARS-CoV-2 helicase
Depositing lab: Ginkgo Bioworks & Benjie Chen. Depositing organization: Ginkgo Bioworks.
Backbone
  Vector backbone: pTwist_CMV_Hygro_6
  Backbone size w/o insert (bp): 6525
  Vector type: Mammalian Expression
  Selectable markers: Hygromycin
Growth in bacteria
  Bacterial resistance: Ampicillin, 100 μg/mL
  Growth temperature: 37°C
  Growth strain: DH5alpha
  Copy number: High Copy
Gene/Insert
  Gene/Insert name: SARS-CoV-2 helicase
  Species: Severe acute respiratory syndrome coronavirus 2
  Insert size (bp): 1802
  Mutation: wt
  Entrez Gene: ORF1ab (a.k.a. GU280_gp01)
  Promoter: CMV
  Tag / fusion protein: Cleavable TEV;TapTag (C terminal on backbone)
  Cloning method: Unknown
Resource information
  A portion of this plasmid was derived from a plasmid made by: GinkgoBioworks
Depositor comments: NCBI reference sequence: YP_009725308.1
How to cite: pGBW-m4134365 was a gift from Ginkgo Bioworks & Benjie Chen (Addgene plasmid # 152044 ; http://n2t.net/addgene:152044 ; RRID:Addgene_152044)
